Addgene plasmid #85253: pH6Z-711
Purpose: Plasmid clone containing HHV-6B(Z29) restriction endonuclease fragment
Depositing lab: Philip Pellett. Depositing organization: Centers for Disease Control and Prevention. Publication: Restriction endonuclease mapping and molecular cloning of the human herpesvirus 6 variant B strain Z29 genome. Lindquester GJ, Inoue N, Allen RD, Castelli JW, Stamey FR, Dambaugh TR, O'Brian JJ, Danovich RM, Frenkel N, Pellett PE. Arch Virol. 1996;141(2):367-79. PubMed 8634027.
Backbone
  Vector backbone: pKSm13-
  Backbone manufacturer: Stratagene, similar to pBluescript SK+
  Vector type: cloning vector
Growth in bacteria
  Bacterial resistance: Ampicillin, 100 μg/mL
  Growth temperature: 37°C
  Growth strain: DH5alpha
  Copy number: High Copy
Gene/Insert
  Gene/Insert name: fragment of the human herpesvirus 6B strain Z29 genome (alt name: NC_000898)
  Insert size (bp): 2500
  Cloning method: Unknown
  Sequencing primers: 5′ T7; 3′ T3
Terms and licenses: Academic/Nonprofit Terms; Industry Terms: Not Available to Industry
Depositor comments: restriction enzyme fragment = KpnI I; Range (bases) = 109,848-112,353; Associated Genes = U73
How to cite: pH6Z-711 was a gift from Philip Pellett (Addgene plasmid # 85253 ; http://n2t.net/addgene:85253 ; RRID:Addgene_85253)
