[The description below was written by a language model from this plasmid's Addgene catalogue record and pLannotate feature annotations shown in this document.]
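Description:
pH6Z-711 is a bacterial cloning plasmid that carries a defined restriction fragment of the human herpesvirus 6B strain Z29 genome. It is one member of a set of clones made to map and archive that viral genome. The backbone is pKSm13-, a Stratagene phagemid similar to pBluescript SK+. It is maintained at high copy in E. coli through a ColE1/pUC-type origin and selected with ampicillin via the β-lactamase gene and its own promoter. An f1 bacteriophage origin is also present, which in principle allows rescue of single-stranded DNA with helper phage. The usual pBluescript elements surround the cloning site: the lac promoter, operator and CAP site, a lacZα fragment interrupted by the insert, and a short lacI remnant.

The insert is the KpnI "I" fragment, about 2.5 kb, which the depositor assigns to roughly positions 109,848–112,353 of the Z29 genome. It lies between opposing T7 and T3 phage promoters, which serve as sequencing primer sites and could drive in vitro transcription of either strand. The depositor lists U73 as the associated gene. The annotation of the full 5,467-nt sequence agrees, finding a large partial U73 open reading frame, which encodes the putative origin-binding protein. It also detects a short partial segment of the neighbouring U74 gene, a helicase/primase complex component, which overlaps the end of U73 and runs into the polylinker. Both reading frames are incomplete and no eukaryotic promoter is annotated, so the plasmid is a source of cloned viral genomic DNA rather than an expression construct. The cloning method is not recorded. Plausible uses include sequencing, hybridisation probes, PCR controls and subcloning.
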