Features (pLannotate 1.2.2; 14 found; start..end, strand, type, name):
     42..149     -  misc_feature   MCS: pBluescript multiple cloning site
    162..180     -  promoter       T3 promoter: promoter for bacteriophage T3 RNA polymerase
    225..241     -  protein_bind   lac operator: The lac repressor binds to the lac operator to inhibit transcription in E. coli. This inhibition can be relieved by adding lactose or isopropyl-β-D-thiogalactopyranoside (IPTG). lac repressor encoded by lacI
    249..279     -  promoter       lac promoter: promoter for the E. coli lac operon
    294..315     -  protein_bind   CAP binding site: CAP binding activates transcription in the presence of cAMP. E. coli catabolite activator protein
    328..420     -  CDS            lacI (fragment): lac repressor; lacI; The lac repressor binds to the lac operator to inhibit transcription in E. coli. This inhibition can be relieved by adding lactose or isopropyl-β-D-thiogalactopyranoside (IPTG).
    603..1191    -  rep_origin     ori: high-copy-number ColE1/pMB1/pBR322/pUC origin of replication
   1362..2222    -  CDS            AmpR: β-lactamase; bla; confers resistance to ampicillin, carbenicillin, and related antibiotics
   2223..2327    -  promoter       AmpR promoter: bla
   2380..2808    -  rep_origin     f1 ori (sequence partly withheld): f1 bacteriophage origin of replication; arrow indicates direction of (+) strand synthesis
   2813..2968    -  CDS            lacZα (fragment): LacZα fragment of β-galactosidase; lacZ fragment
   2976..2994    +  promoter       T7 promoter: promoter for bacteriophage T7 RNA polymerase
   3004..5139    +  CDS            U73 (fragment): OBP_HHV6Z - Also known as CH6R. Protein inferred from homology: Swiss-Prot protein existence level 3. Probably involved in DNA replication. Binds the origin of replication (ori) (By similarity). From Human herpesvirus 6B (strain Z29) (HHV-6 variant B) (Human B lymphotropic virus).
   5111..48      +  CDS            U74 (fragment) (across the origin): HEPA_HHV6Z - Also known as CB1R. Protein inferred from homology: Swiss-Prot protein existence level 3. Component of the helicase/primase complex. Unwinds the DNA at the replication forks and generates single-stranded DNA for both leading and lagging strand synthesis. The primase synthesizes short RNA primers on the lagging strand that the polymerase presumably elongates using dNTPs. The primase-associated factor has no known catalytic activity in the complex and may serve to facilitate the formation of the replisome by directly interacting with the origin-binding protein and the polymerase. Fr
>Addgene plasmid #85253 | pH6Z-711 | addgene full sequence | sequence record 172650 | Addgene NGS Result
GCATACGTCTGTGGCGAGGAACCCATGCTGCCTTTGGACACGGTACCGGGCCCCCCCTCGAGGTCGACGG
TATCGATAAGCTTGATATCGAATTCCTGCAGCCCGGGGGATCCACTAGTTCTAGAGCGGCCGCCACCGCG
GTGGAGCTCCAGCTTTTGTTCCCTTTAGTGAGGGTTAATTGCGCGCTTGGCGTAATCATGGTCATAGCTG
TTTCCTGTGTGAAATTGTTATCCGCTCACAATTCCACACAACATACGAGCCGGAAGCATAAAGTGTAAAG
CCTGGGGTGCCTAATGAGTGAGCTAACTCACATTAATTGCGTTGCGCTCACTGCCCGCTTTCCAGTCGGG
AAACCTGTCGTGCCAGCTGCATTAATGAATCGGCCAACGCGCGGGGAGAGGCGGTTTGCGTATTGGGCGC
TCTTCCGCTTCCTCGCTCACTGACTCGCTGCGCTCGGTCGTTCGGCTGCGGCGAGCGGTATCAGCTCACT
CAAAGGCGGTAATACGGTTATCCACAGAATCAGGGGATAACGCAGGAAAGAACATGTGAGCAAAAGGCCA
GCAAAAGGCCAGGAACCGTAAAAAGGCCGCGTTGCTGGCGTTTTTCCATAGGCTCCGCCCCCCTGACGAG
CATCACAAAAATCGACGCTCAAGTCAGAGGTGGCGAAACCCGACAGGACTATAAAGATACCAGGCGTTTC
CCCCTGGAAGCTCCCTCGTGCGCTCTCCTGTTCCGACCCTGCCGCTTACCGGATACCTGTCCGCCTTTCT
CCCTTCGGGAAGCGTGGCGCTTTCTCATAGCTCACGCTGTAGGTATCTCAGTTCGGTGTAGGTCGTTCGC
TCCAAGCTGGGCTGTGTGCACGAACCCCCCGTTCAGCCCGACCGCTGCGCCTTATCCGGTAACTATCGTC
TTGAGTCCAACCCGGTAAGACACGACTTATCGCCACTGGCAGCAGCCACTGGTAACAGGATTAGCAGAGC
GAGGTATGTAGGCGGTGCTACAGAGTTCTTGAAGTGGTGGCCTAACTACGGCTACACTAGAAGAACAGTA
TTTGGTATCTGCGCTCTGCTGAAGCCAGTTACCTTCGGAAAAAGAGTTGGTAGCTCTTGATCCGGCAAAC
AAACCACCGCTGGTAGCGGTGGTTTTTTTGTTTGCAAGCAGCAGATTACGCGCAGAAAAAAAGGATCTCA
AGAAGATCCTTTGATCTTTTCTACGGGGTCTGACGCTCAGTGGAACGAAAACTCACGTTAAGGGATTTTG
GTCATGAGATTATCAAAAAGGATCTTCACCTAGATCCTTTTAAATTAAAAATGAAGTTTTAAATCAATCT
AAAGTATATATGAGTAAACTTGGTCTGACAGTTACCAATGCTTAATCAGTGAGGCACCTATCTCAGCGAT
CTGTCTATTTCGTTCATCCATAGTTGCCTGACTCCCCGTCGTGTAGATAACTACGATACGGGAGGGCTTA
CCATCTGGCCCCAGTGCTGCAATGATACCGCGAGACCCACGCTCACCGGCTCCAGATTTATCAGCAATAA
ACCAGCCAGCCGGAAGGGCCGAGCGCAGAAGTGGTCCTGCAACTTTATCCGCCTCCATCCAGTCTATTAA
TTGTTGCCGGGAAGCTAGAGTAAGTAGTTCGCCAGTTAATAGTTTGCGCAACGTTGTTGCCATTGCTACA
GGCATCGTGGTGTCACGCTCGTCGTTTGGTATGGCTTCATTCAGCTCCGGTTCCCAACGATCAAGGCGAG
TTACATGATCCCCCATGTTGTGCAAAAAAGCGGTTAGCTCCTTCGGTCCTCCGATCGTTGTCAGAAGTAA
GTTGGCCGCAGTGTTATCACTCATGGTTATGGCAGCACTGCATAATTCTCTTACTGTCATGCCATCCGTA
AGATGCTTTTCTGTGACTGGTGAGTACTCAACCAAGTCATTCTGAGAATAGTGTATGCGGCGACCGAGTT
GCTCTTGCCCGGCGTCAATACGGGATAATACCGCGCCACATAGCAGAACTTTAAAAGTGCTCATCATTGG
AAAACGTTCTTCGGGGCGAAAACTCTCAAGGATCTTACCGCTGTTGAGATCCAGTTCGATGTAACCCACT
CGTGCACCCAACTGATCTTCAGCATCTTTTACTTTCACCAGCGTTTCTGGGTGAGCAAAAACAGGAAGGC
AAAATGCCGCAAAAAAGGGAATAAGGGCGACACGGAAATGTTGAATACTCATACTCTTCCTTTTTCAATA
TTATTGAAGCATTTATCAGGGTTATTGTCTCATGAGCGGATACATATTTGAATGTATTTAGAAAAATAAA
CAAATAGGGGTTCCGCGCACATTTCCCCGAAAAGTGCCACCTAAATTGTAAGCGTTAATATTTTGTTAAA
ATTCGCGTTAAATTTTTGTTAAATCAGCTCATTTTTTAACCAATAGGCCGAAATCGGCAAAATCCCTTAT
AAATCAAAAGAATAGACCGAGATAGGGT
[37 nt withheld, positions 2479-2515]
AAAGAACGTGGACTCCAACGTCAAAGG
[49 nt withheld, positions 2543-2591]
T
[91 nt withheld, positions 2593-2683]
G
[124 nt withheld, positions 2685-2808]
CCCATTCGCCATTCAGGCTGCGCAACTGTTGGGAAGGGCGATCGGTGCGGGCCTCTTCGCTATTACGCCA
GCTGGCGAAAGGGGGATGTGCTGCAAGGCGATTAAGTTGGGTAACGCCAGGGTTTTCCCAGTCACGACGT
TGTAAAACGACGGCCAGTGAGCGCGCGTAATACGACTCACTATAGGGCGAATTGGGTACCCAAGGAACTA
TCTGTCCTTTTGATTTCTTGCCGTAAAACGTTCGCTGCGGAAATTTTGCACCGTTTTACTCTCAATGGGT
TGGAGGATTTTGAATTATATTGCGATATTACGGAGCGGCAGATAAACAACAGAAAAGTCATTGTCCAGAT
AGAAAGCTTGCATCGTCTTACAGAAAATTACGATGTTTTAATATTAGATGAAATTATGTCGATTATAAAG
CAGTTTTATTCCAAAACGATGACAAAAACCAAAGAAGTTGATTGCAAGTTTTTATCGCTGATCAAAAATT
CCAGTCATGTAATAGCTATGGATGCGACGCTGACTCGGCATGTGGTGGAGTTTTTTGCCGCGTTCAAGCC
AGATACTCAAATCGCCCTCATCAGAAATACATTTGTGTCCGCGATGTTTTCCAATAGGGTCGCTTACTTT
TGTGACACGTTTTTTGGTAAAGAGTTTTCTTTTTTTGCGCGCTTGGAAGACAAGCTACGATGGGATAAGA
AATTGTGTTTGTTTTGCAGCACCGTGTTGGCAGCGGAATACATGCATGATTTGATACGTTCTCGGTTTTC
ACTCAAAAAAGTTCTCTTGTTGACGTCTAAACAAGGGAAATGCTCTTCCATAGAATCGTGGATACGGTAT
GACGTAGTGATTTATACGTCCGTCGTGACTGTCGGTCTGAGTTTCGAACCGGTTTATTTCAGCTCTTTGT
TTGTTTACATTCAGTTGGCCAAAGGAGGGCCGGACATGGTTTCAATATTTCAATCCATTGGTCGTGTGAG
GCGAGTTATCGATGAAGATATATACATTTACATGAATCCCGTACTAATTAAAAGCTATGATCCTTTGGCG
CCTATTGCCATGCCTCCTTGCAGTGATTGGAGTGTCGCTGAGCAGTCTATCATCTCAGAGAGTTGCATTG
ACTTCCGCGGAAAGTGCAGCGGAGCGCATAAATATAATTTCTGTTCCGTACTGAAGTGTCTTTTTCGATA
CAGGCATTATATCGAAAAGACTACTATTACAAGTTTATCTGATAGTCTCTTTCTGCTCTGCAGTCTGTTA
TGTGAGAATTCTATTAAGGTGGACATTGTTGGAAATGGATTCCCGATGCGCAAAGAGGTTTTTTTGAGTT
TCTTGCAAATTCTAGTCGAGGAGTGTCATTTTATCGAAAAGAAGATTACTTTGCCGGGTGACAACATGAC
GTTCCAAGAGATCATAAGTAGCAGAGAAACTATCATGAACGGAGATTTTTATGAAAACGGTAATCAGCTA
TTACATAAGGACTATATTACCGACATGGGAAAGTTCAGAGCGACTTTTTTATCTCCGGGCGTTGACATTT
TCATTGCATCGGACATTGTATCTGATCTGAAAAATGAAAGCAAACGCTATGTTTTTGTGAACGTCTGGTT
ACAAAAATGTGTGTCTGCTGGTGTAGAAAGCACGCGAATCGAAAGAGTTTTTAATGAGCGGATTAAGTCT
TATGTGCTGCCGAAGAGTTTTTTGTGCGATGAGTACTTTGTTCTAGGTGACATCTCTGGGGTTTACGAGT
GGGGAATGTTAATAGATCTGGCCTTCCTGGCGGAAATGATCCGAAAAGATTTGAAACTGAAATCGTGCAC
AGATACTACTACTGACATTTCTGAAGATGATCTCCTTTTGTGTGCGGCCAGGAGGTCGAGTGACATCTTA
CAAATAATGCAATTAGTGTTTACGGTGCATGTGCAATTTTTTCAAAGATACAGTCTGCAGACTCTGCAGC
TTTTTAACAAGTTGAGAGGCATGCGGATTGTGACGGGTGTGTTTTCTATAGAAAAATTCAGCATTTCCAT
CCTCAGGCTTTTCTTTAAATGTGCATTTAATATGACTTTGTCCGCCAGCAAACCTCGGTACATCCCGGGA
AAGGCGTATCGCAATCTAACAAAAAATGATCTGGAGAACATGCTAGACAATTGGGAGATTTCGCGCACCA
ATCTTAAGACTTGTAAAGAACTACGTAAAGCCCTCACCGAGGCCTCGAGAGCAAGGCGGAAACAAACAAT
TTATAAACTGCAAGGCTCGGATATAAGCCTTTCCGTTAGTGAAGTTGGAGTTTTTGGGCAACATGCATCT
CCGGGGGTGTGCGTGTCATCTTAGCCTTTATTGTGTGTACAACGACTGGGAGAATAAGATCTACAGAGTA
CCGATTTTTCAGTGTTTGTTTTTAGAAGCGGAGACTCGTTCGTTAAAAACGTTTTTGATTAGGGGACAGA
GCCTAGACCAAGAATCGTTAAATGAGATAGAAGTTACAAGAAAAGAAACAATGCTTTGGGACCTTCAGGA
ACAAAGTAATATGATGGACAAAAAAATAGCAGCAATCAGCAGCCTCATTATGAATAACGGAGAGCTTCTT
AGGAAACTTTCAAAATTTTTCGTGCCTCTAACTGTTGTTCTTGGAGACGACGGGTTAGAGATTTTGGAA
